>Addgene plasmid #244545 | R919-X82-566 | addgene full sequence | sequence record 494440 | Addgene NGS Result
TTAATACGACTCACTATAGGGGAATTGTGAGCGGATAACAATTCCCCTCTAGAAATAATTTTGTTTAACT
TTAAGAAGGAGATATACATATGAGATCCCATCACCATCACCATCACGGCAAAATCGAAGAAGGTAAACTG
GTAATCTGGATTAACGGCGATAAAGGCTATAACGGTCTCGCTGAAGTCGGTAAGAAATTCGAGAAAGATA
CCGGAATTAAAGTCACCGTTGAGCATCCGGATAAACTGGAAGAGAAATTCCCACAGGTTGCGGCAACTGG
CGATGGCCCTGACATTATCTTCTGGGCACACGACCGCTTTGGTGGCTACGCTCAATCTGGCCTGTTGGCT
GAAATCACCCCGGACAAAGCGTTCCAGGACAAGCTGTATCCGTTTACCTGGGATGCCGTACGTTACAACG
GCAAGCTGATTGCTTACCCGATCGCTGTTGAAGCGTTATCGCTGATTTATAACAAAGATCTGCTGCCGAA
CCCGCCAAAAACCTGGGAAGAGATCCCGGCGCTGGATAAAGAACTGAAAGCGAAAGGTAAGAGCGCGCTG
ATGTTCAACCTGCAAGAACCGTACTTCACCTGGCCGCTGATTGCTGCTGACGGGGGTTATGCGTTCAAGT
ATGAAAACGGCAAGTACGACATTAAAGACGTGGGCGTGGATAACGCTGGCGCGAAAGCGGGTCTGACCTT
CCTGGTTGACCTGATTAAAAACAAACACATGAATGCAGACACCGATTACTCCATCGCAGAAGCTGCCTTT
AATAAAGGCGAAACAGCGATGACCATCAACGGCCCGTGGGCATGGTCCAACATCGACACCAGCAAAGTGA
ATTATGGTGTAACGGTACTGCCGACCTTCAAGGGTCAACCATCCAAACCGTTCGTTGGCGTGCTGAGCGC
AGGTATTAACGCCGCCAGTCCGAACAAAGAGCTGGCAAAAGAGTTCCTCGAAAACTATCTGCTGACTGAT
GAAGGTCTGGAAGCGGTTAATAAAGACAAACCGCTGGGTGCCGTAGCGCTGAAGTCTTACGAGGAAGAGT
TGGCGAAAGATCCACGTATTGCCGCCACCATGGAAAACGCCCAGAAAGGTGAAATCATGCCGAACATCCC
GCAGATGTCCGCTTTCTGGTATGCCGTGCGTACTGCGGTGATCAACGCCGCCAGCGGTCGTCAGACTGTC
GATGAAGCCCTGAAAGACGCGCAGACTAATTCGGGATCTGATATCACAAGTTTGTACAAAAAAGTTGGCG
AAAACCTGTACTTCCAAGGCATGACGGAATATAAGCTGGTGGTGGTGGGCGCCGGCGGTGTGGGCAAGAG
TGCGCTGACCATCCAGCTGATCCAGAACCATTTTGTGGACGAATACGACCCCACTATAGAGGATTCCTAC
CGGAAGCAGGTGGTCATTGATGGGGAGACGTGCCTGTTGGACATCCTGGATACCGCCGGCCACGAGGAGT
ACAGCGCCATGCGGGACCAGTACATGCGCACCGGGGAGGGCTTCCTGTGTGTGTTTGCCATCAACAACAC
CAAGTCTTTTGAGGACATCCACCAGTACAGGGAGCAGATCAAACGGGTGAAGGACTCGGATGACGTGCCC
ATGGTGCTGGTGGGGAACAAGTGTGACCTGGCTGCACGCACTGTGGAATCTCGGCAGGCTCAGGACCTCG
CCCGAAGCTACGGCATCCCCTACATCGAGACCTCGGCCAAGACCCGGCAGGGAGTGGAGGATGCCTTCTA
CACGTTGGTGCGTGAGATCCGGCAGCACAAGCTGCGGTAATCAACTTTCTTGTACAAAGTGGTGATATCG
CTAGCTAGATAGCTAGAAGCTTGCGGCCGCACAGCTGTATACACGTGCAAGCCAGCCAGAACTCGCTCCT
GAAGACCCAGAGGATCTCGAGCACCACCACCACCACCACTAATGTTAATTAAGTTGGGCGTTCCTAGGCT
GATAAAACAGAATTTGCCTGGCGGCAGTAGCGCGGTGGTCCCACCTGACCCCATGCCGAACTCAGAAGTG
AAACGCCGTAGCGCCGATGGTAGTGTGGGGTCTCCCCATGCGAGAGTAGGGAACTGCCAGGCATCAAATA
AAACGAAAGGCTCAGTCGAAAGACTGGGCCTTTCGTTTTATCTGTTGTTTGTCGGTGAACGCTCTCCTGA
GTAGGACAAATCCGCCGGGAGCGGATTTGAACGTTGCGAAGCAACGGCCCGGAGGGTGGCGGGCAGGACG
CCCGCCATAAACTGCCAGGCATCAAATTAAGCAGAAGGCCATCCTGACGGATGGCCTTTTTGCGTTTCTA
CAAACTCTTTTGTTTATTTTTCTAAATACATTCAAATATGTATCCGCTGAGCAATAACTAGCATAACCCC
TTGGGGCCTCTAAACGGGTCTTGAGGGGTTTTTTGCTGAAAGGAGGAACTATATCCGGATTGGCGAATGG
G
[124 nt withheld, positions 2452-2575]
C
[91 nt withheld, positions 2577-2667]
A
[49 nt withheld, positions 2669-2717]
CCTTTGACGTTGGAGTCCACGTTCTTT
[37 nt withheld, positions 2745-2781]
ACCCTATCTCGGTCTATTCTTTTGATTTATAAGGGATTTTGCCGATTTCGGCCTATTGGTTAAAAAATGA
GCTGATTTAACAAAAATTTAACGCGAATTTTAACAAAATATTAACGTTTACAATTTCTGGCGGCACGATG
GCATGAGATTATCAAAAAGGATCTTCACCTAGATCCTTTTAAATTAAAAATGAAGTTTTAAATCAATCTA
AAGTATATATGAGTAAACTTGGTCTGACAGTTACCAATGCTTAATCAGTGAGGCACCTATCTCAGCGATC
TGTCTATTTCGTTCATCCATAGTTGCCTGACTCCCCGTCGTGTAGATAACTACGATACGGGAGGGCTTAC
CATCTGGCCCCAGTGCTGCAATGATACCGCGAGACCCACGCTCACCGGCTCCAGATTTATCAGCAATAAA
CCAGCCAGCCGGAAGGGCCGAGCGCAGAAGTGGTCCTGCAACTTTATCCGCCTCCATCCAGTCTATTAAT
TGTTGCCGGGAAGCTAGAGTAAGTAGTTCGCCAGTTAATAGTTTGCGCAACGTTGTTGCCATTGCTACAG
GCATCGTGGTGTCACGCTCGTCGTTTGGTATGGCTTCATTCAGCTCCGGTTCCCAACGATCAAGGCGAGT
TACATGATCCCCCATGTTGTGCAAAAAAGCGGTTAGCTCCTTCGGTCCTCCGATCGTTGTCAGAAGTAAG
TTGGCCGCAGTGTTATCACTCATGGTTATGGCAGCACTGCATAATTCTCTTACTGTCATGCCATCCGTAA
GATGCTTTTCTGTGACTGGTGAGTACTCAACCAAGTCATTCTGAGAATAGTGTATGCGGCGACCGAGTTG
CTCTTGCCCGGCGTCAATACGGGATAATACCGCGCCACATAGCAGAACTTTAAAAGTGCTCATCATTGGA
AAACGTTCTTCGGGGCGAAAACTCTCAAGGATCTTACCGCTGTTGAGATCCAGTTCGATGTAACCCACTC
GTGCACCCAACTGATCTTCAGCATCTTTTACTTTCACCAGCGTTTCTGGGTGAGCAAAAACAGGAAGGCA
AAATGCCGCAAAAAAGGGAATAAGGGCGACACGGAAATGTTGAATACTCATACTCTTCCTTTTTCAATCA
TGATTGAAGCATTTATCAGGGTTATTGTCTCATGAGCGGATACATATTTGAATGTATTTAGAAAAATAAA
CAAATAGGTCATGACCAAAATCCCTTAACGTGAGTTTTCGTTCCACTGAGCGTCAGACCCCGTAGAAAAG
ATCAAAGGATCTTCTTGAGATCCTTTTTTTCTGCGCGTAATCTGCTGCTTGCAAACAAAAAAACCACCGC
TACCAGCGGTGGTTTGTTTGCCGGATCAAGAGCTACCAACTCTTTTTCCGAAGGTAACTGGCTTCAGCAG
AGCGCAGATACCAAATACTGTCCTTCTAGTGTAGCCGTAGTTAGGCCACCACTTCAAGAACTCTGTAGCA
CCGCCTACATACCTCGCTCTGCTAATCCTGTTACCAGTGGCTGCTGCCAGTGGCGATAAGTCGTGTCTTA
CCGGGTTGGACTCAAGACGATAGTTACCGGATAAGGCGCAGCGGTCGGGCTGAACGGGGGGTTCGTGCAC
ACAGCCCAGCTTGGAGCGAACGACCTACACCGAACTGAGATACCTACAGCGTGAGCTATGAGAAAGCGCC
ACGCTTCCCGAAGGGAGAAAGGCGGACAGGTATCCGGTAAGCGGCAGGGTCGGAACAGGAGAGCGCACGA
GGGAGCTTCCAGGGGGAAACGCCTGGTATCTTTATAGTCCTGTCGGGTTTCGCCACCTCTGACTTGAGCG
TCGATTTTTGTGATGCTCGTCAGGGGGGCGGAGCCTATGGAAAAACGCCAGCAACGCGGCCTTTTTACGG
TTCCTGGCCTTTTGCTGGCCTTTTGCTCACATGTTCTTTCCTGCGTTATCCCCTGATTCTGTGGATAACC
GTATTACCGCCTTTGAGTGAGCTGATACCGCTCGCCGCAGCCGAACGACCGAGCGCAGCGAGTCAGTGAG
CGAGGAAGCGGAAGAGCGCCTGATGCGGTATTTTCTCCTTACGCATCTGTGCGGTATTTCACACCGCAAT
GGTGCACTCTCAGTACAATCTGCTCTGATGCCGCATAGTTAAGCCAGTATACACTCCGCTATCGCTACGT
GACTGGGTCATGGCTGCGCCCCGACACCCGCCAACACCCGCTGACGCGCCCTGACGGGCTTGTCTGCTCC
CGGCATCCGCTTACAGACAAGCTGTGACCGTCTCCGGGAGCTGCATGTGTCAGAGGTTTTCACCGTCATC
ACCGAAACGCGCGAGGCAGCTGCGGTAAAGCTCATCAGCGTGGTCGTGAAGCGATTCACAGATGTCTGCC
TGTTCATCCGCGTCCAGCTCGTTGAGTTTCTCCAGAAGCGTTAATGTCTGGCTTCTGATAAAGCGGGCCA
TGTTAAGGGCGGTTTTTTCCTGTTTGGTCACTGATGCCTCCGTGTAAGGGGGATTTCTGTTCATGGGGGT
AATGATACCGATGAAACGAGAGAGGATGCTCACGATACGGGTTACTGATGATGAACATGCCCGGTTACTG
GAACGTTGTGAGGGTAAACAACTGGCGGTATGGATGCGGCGGGACCAGAGAAAAATCACTCAGGGTCAAT
GCCAGCGCTTCGTTAATACAGATGTAGGTGTTCCACAGGGTAGCCAGCAGCATCCTGCGATGCAGATCCG
GAACATAATGGTGCAGGGCGCTGACTTCCGCGTTTCCAGACTTTACGAAACACGGAAACCGAAGACCATT
CATGTTGTTGCTCAGGTCGCAGACGTTTTGCAGCAGCAGTCGCTTCACGTTCGCTCGCGTATCGGTGATT
CATTCTGCTAACCAGTAAGGCAACCCCGCCAGCCTAGCCGGGTCCTCAACGACAGGAGCACGATCATGCT
AGTCATGCCCCGCGCCCACCGGAAGGAGCTGACTGGGTTGAAGGCTCTCAAGGGCATCGGTCGAGATCCC
GGTGCCTAATGAGTGAGCTAACTTACATTAATTGCGTTGCGCTCACTGCCCGCTTTCCAGTCGGGAAACC
TGTCGTGCCAGCTGCATTAATGAATCGGCCAACGCGCGGGGAGAGGCGGTTTGCGTATTGGGCGCCAGGG
TGGTTTTTCTTTTCACCAGTGAGACGGGCAACAGCTGATTGCCCTTCACCGCCTGGCCCTGAGAGAGTTG
CAGCAAGCGGTCCACGCTGGTTTGCCCCAGCAGGCGAAAATCCTGTTTGATGGTGGTTAACGGCGGGATA
TAACATGAGCTGTCTTCGGTATCGTCGTATCCCACTACCGAGATGTCCGCACCAACGCGCAGCCCGGACT
CGGTAATGGCGCGCATTGCGCCCAGCGCCATCTGATCGTTGGCAACCAGCATCGCAGTGGGAACGATGCC
CTCATTCAGCATTTGCATGGTTTGTTGAAAACCGGACATGGCACTCCAGTCGCCTTCCCGTTCCGCTATC
GGCTGAATTTGATTGCGAGTGAGATATTTATGCCAGCCAGCCAGACGCAGACGCGCCGAGACAGAACTTA
ATGGGCCCGCTAACAGCGCGATTTGCTGGTGACCCAATGCGACCAGATGCTCCACGCCCAGTCGCGTACC
GTCTTCATGGGAGAAAATAATACTGTTGATGGGTGTCTGGTCAGAGACATCAAGAAATAACGCCGGAACA
TTAGTGCAGGCAGCTTCCACAGCAATGGCATCCTGGTCATCCAGCGGATAGTTAATGATCAGCCCACTGA
CGCGTTGCGCGAGAAGATTGTGCACCGCCGCTTTACAGGCTTCGACGCCGCTTCGTTCTACCATCGACAC
CACCACGCTGGCACCCAGTTGATCGGCGCGAGATTTAATCGCCGCGACAATTTGCGACGGCGCGTGCAGG
GCCAGACTGGAGGTGGCAACGCCAATCAGCAACGACTGTTTGCCCGCCAGTTGTTGTGCCACGCGGTTGG
GAATGTAATTCAGCTCCGCCATCGCCGCTTCCACTTTTTCCCGCGTTTTCGCAGAAACGTGGCTGGCCTG
GTTCACCACGCGGGAAACGGTCTGATAAGAGACACCGGCATACTCTGCGACATCGTATAACGTTACTGGT
TTCACATTCACCACCCTGAATTGACTCTCTTCCGGGCGCTATCATGCCATACCGCGAAAGGTTTTGCGCC
ATTCGATGGTGTCCGGGATCTCGACGCTCTCCCTTATGCGACTCCTGCATTAGGAAGCAGCCCAGTAGTA
GGTTGAGGCCGTTGAGCACCGCCGCCGCAAGGAATGGTGCATGCAAGGAGATGGCGCCCAACAGTCCCCC
GGCCACGGGGCCTGCCACCATACCCACGCCGAAACAAGCGCTCATGAGCCCGAAGTGGCGAGCCCGATCT
TCCCCATCGGTGATGTCGGCGATATAGGCGCCAGCAACCGCACCTGTGGCGCCGGTGATGCCGGCCACGA
TGCGTCCGGCGTAGAGGATCGAGATCGATCTCGATCCCGCGAAA
Features (pLannotate 1.2.2; 27 found; start..end, strand, type, name):
      2..20      +  promoter       T7 promoter: promoter for bacteriophage T7 RNA polymerase
     21..45      +  protein_bind   lac operator: The lac repressor binds to the lac operator to inhibit transcription in E. coli. This inhibition can be relieved by adding lactose or isopropyl-β-D-thiogalactopyranoside (IPTG). lac repressor encoded by lacI
     60..82      +  RBS            RBS: efficient ribosome binding site from bacteriophage T7 gene 10 (Olins and Rangwala, 1989)
     99..116     +  CDS            7xHis (fragment): 6xHis affinity tag
    120..1217    +  CDS            MBP: maltose binding protein from E. coli; malE (mutated); This version of the gene does not encode a signal sequence, so MBP will remain in the cytosol.
   1237..1254    +  protein_bind   attB1 (fragment): mutant version of attB; core recombination site for the Gateway® BP reaction BP Clonase™
   1260..1276    +  CDS            TEV site (fragment): tobacco etch virus (TEV) protease recognition and cleavage site
   1281..1787    +  CDS            H-Ras (fragment): human small GTPase proto-oncoprotein
   1795..1812    -  protein_bind   attB2 (fragment): mutant version of attB; core recombination site for the Gateway® BP reaction BP Clonase™
   1912..1929    +  CDS            9xHis (fragment): 9xHis affinity tag
   1976..2091    +  ncRNA          5S rRNA: Accession: RF00001 - 5S ribosomal RNA
   2095..2181    +  terminator     rrnB T1 terminator: Escherichia coli rrnB; transcription terminator T1 from the E. coli rrnB gene
   2273..2300    +  terminator     rrnB T2 terminator: transcription terminator T2 from the E. coli rrnB gene
   2319..2358    +  promoter       AmpR promoter (fragment): bla
   2368..2415    +  terminator     T7 terminator: transcription terminator for bacteriophage T7 RNA polymerase
   2452..2907    +  rep_origin     f1 ori (sequence partly withheld): f1 bacteriophage origin of replication; arrow indicates direction of (+) strand synthesis
   3022..3882    -  CDS            AmpR: β-lactamase; bla; confers resistance to ampicillin, carbenicillin, and related antibiotics
   3883..3975    -  promoter       AmpR promoter: bla
   4056..4644    +  rep_origin     ori: high-copy-number ColE1/pMB1/pBR322/pUC origin of replication
   4830..4969    -  misc_feature   bom: basis of mobility region from pBR322
   5071..5262    -  CDS            rop: Rop protein, which maintains plasmids at low copy number; rop
   5279..5659    +  CDS            YPB1_ECOLX: Protein predicted: Swiss-Prot protein existence level 4. From Escherichia coli.
   5721..5785    -  CDS            TcR (fragment): tetracycline efflux protein; tet; confers resistance to tetracycline
   5800..5821    -  protein_bind   CAP binding site: CAP binding activates transcription in the presence of cAMP. E. coli catabolite activator protein
   5834..6916    -  CDS            lacI: lac repressor; lacI; The lac repressor binds to the lac operator to inhibit transcription in E. coli. This inhibition can be relieved by adding lactose or isopropyl-β-D-thiogalactopyranoside (IPTG).
   6917..6994    -  promoter       lacI promoter: lacI
   7002..7281    -  CDS            TcR (fragment): tetracycline efflux protein; tet; confers resistance to tetracycline
