[The description below was written by a language model from this plasmid's Addgene catalogue record and pLannotate feature annotations shown in this document.]
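Description:
R919-X82-566 is a bacterial expression plasmid built on the pDest-566 Gateway destination backbone, designed to produce a tagged, truncated human HRAS protein in E. coli. The sequenced construct is about 7.3 kb. It is propagated through a ColE1/pBR322-type origin and selected with ampicillin via the β-lactamase gene. The catalogue lists it as high copy, although the feature table also shows the rop gene and the bom region carried over from pBR322, elements normally associated with lower copy number. An f1 origin is present as well, and short tetracycline-resistance fragments are non-functional backbone remnants.

Expression is driven by a T7 promoter followed immediately by a lac operator and the phage T7 gene 10 ribosome binding site, with a plasmid-borne lacI gene supplying repressor, so transcription requires a host providing T7 RNA polymerase and is inducible with IPTG. The open reading frame begins with a His6 tag and a signal-sequence-free maltose binding protein that stays in the cytosol, continues through the attB1 scar left by Gateway recombination, then a TEV protease recognition site, and finally residues 1–169 of human HRAS carrying the Q61H substitution, a change at a recognised oncogenic hotspot of RAS proteins. The insert is closed by attB2, and rrnB T1/T2 and T7 terminators lie downstream; an additional annotated His-tag fragment after attB2 appears to be backbone sequence beyond the insert.

The arrangement supports production of soluble fusion protein, capture by metal-affinity or amylose chromatography, and release of the HRAS G-domain by TEV cleavage, yielding material suited to biochemical or structural work, although the record does not specify a downstream application.
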