Addgene plasmid #244545: R919-X82-566
Purpose: Bacterial protein expression of His6-MBP-tev-Hs.HRAS(1-169) Q61H
Depositing lab: Dominic Esposito. Depositing organization: Frederick National Laboratory.
Backbone
  Vector backbone: pDest-566
  Backbone size w/o insert (bp): 6800
  Vector type: Bacterial Expression
Growth in bacteria
  Bacterial resistance: Ampicillin, 100 μg/mL
  Growth temperature: 37°C
  Growth strain: DH5alpha
  Copy number: High Copy
Gene/Insert
  Gene/Insert name: His6-MBP-tev-Hs.HRAS(1-169) Q61H
  Species: H. sapiens (human)
  Entrez Gene: HRAS (a.k.a. C-BAS/HAS, C-H-RAS, C-HA-RAS1, CTLO, H-RASIDX, HAMSV, HRAS1, RASH1, p21ras)
  Tag / fusion protein: His6-MBP (N terminal on insert)
  Cloning method: Gateway Cloning
Terms and licenses: Academic/Nonprofit Terms; Industry Terms: Not Available to Industry
How to cite: R919-X82-566 was a gift from Dominic Esposito (Addgene plasmid # 244545 ; http://n2t.net/addgene:244545 ; RRID:Addgene_244545)
